Addgene plasmid #12145: Myc-Foxo1 D256
Depositing lab: Domenico Accili. Publication: Differential regulation of gene expression by insulin and IGF-1 receptors correlates with phosphorylation of a single amino acid residue in the forkhead transcription factor FKHR. Nakae J, Barr V, Accili D. EMBO J. 2000 Mar 1. 19(5):989-96. 10.1093/emboj/19.5.989 PubMed 10698940.
Backbone
  Vector backbone: pCMV5
  Backbone size w/o insert (bp): 4657
  Vector type: Mammalian Expression
Growth in bacteria
  Bacterial resistance: Ampicillin, 100 μg/mL
  Growth temperature: 37°C
  Growth strain: DH5alpha
  Copy number: Unknown
Gene/Insert
  Gene/Insert name: Foxo1 (alt names: Fkrh; forkhead box O1)
  Species: M. musculus (mouse)
  Insert size (bp): 2100
  Mutation: Contains a deletion truncating the protein after amino acid 255. Acts as dominant negative, lacking the transactivation domain
  GenBank ID: NM_019739
  Entrez Gene: Foxo1 (a.k.a. Afxh, FKHR, Fkhr1, Foxo1a)
  Promoter: CMV
  Tag / fusion protein: Myc (N terminal on backbone)
  Cloning method: Restriction Enzyme; 5′ cloning site XbaI (not destroyed); 3′ cloning site XbaI (not destroyed)
  Sequencing primers: 5′ CMV-F; pCEP-F; 3′ hGH-pA-R (CCAGCTTGGTTCCCAATAGA)
Terms and licenses: Academic/Nonprofit Terms; Industry Terms: Not Available to Industry
Depositor comments: Plasmid also contains a G229R mutation--author says that it will not affect the plasmid detrimentally. It also has polymorphisms K219R and L619R (the latter is not translated - it's after the truncation).
How to cite: Myc-Foxo1 D256 was a gift from Domenico Accili (Addgene plasmid # 12145 ; http://n2t.net/addgene:12145 ; RRID:Addgene_12145)
