[The description below was written by a language model from this plasmid's Addgene catalogue record and pLannotate feature annotations shown in this document.]
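Description:
Myc-Foxo1 D256 is a mammalian expression plasmid built on the pCMV5 backbone that encodes a truncated, dominant-negative form of mouse Foxo1 (forkhead box O1, also known as FKHR). The insert, recorded as about 2.1 kb and cloned between XbaI sites, sits downstream of the human cytomegalovirus immediate-early enhancer and promoter and upstream of the human growth hormone polyadenylation signal. An N-terminal Myc epitope supplied by the backbone allows detection of the protein, although the tag is not called out separately in the feature table. According to the record, a deletion terminates the protein after amino acid 255, removing the transactivation domain, so the product acts as a dominant negative. The annotation matches Foxo1 coding sequence across nearly 2 kb, consistent with downstream Foxo1 sequence remaining in the insert but untranslated. The depositor notes a G229R substitution said not to be detrimental, a K219R polymorphism, and an L619R change that lies beyond the truncation and is therefore not translated.

For propagation in E. coli, the plasmid carries a high-copy ColE1/pUC-type origin and a β-lactamase gene for ampicillin selection. It also has an f1 origin for single-stranded DNA production. The backbone further contains an SV40 enhancer/early promoter region, a T7 promoter, and remnants of lac elements (lac promoter and operator, CAP site, lacI and lacZα fragments) that are cloning-vector leftovers. No mammalian selection marker is annotated, which suits transient transfection. The associated work concerns insulin and IGF-1 receptor regulation of gene expression through FKHR phosphorylation, so the construct is typically used to interfere with endogenous Foxo1-dependent transcription in cultured cells.
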