Features (pLannotate 1.2.2; 16 found; start..end, strand, type, name):
      1..380     +  enhancer       CMV enhancer: human cytomegalovirus immediate early enhancer
    382..581     +  promoter       CMV promoter: human cytomegalovirus (CMV) immediate early promoter
    676..706     -  misc_feature   MCS (fragment): pUC18/19 multiple cloning site
    712..2667    +  CDS            Foxo1: FOXO1_MOUSE - Also known as Fkhr, Foxo1a. Experimental evidence at protein level: Swiss-Prot protein existence level 1. Transcription factor that is the main target of insulin signaling and regulates metabolic homeostasis in response to oxidative stress (PubMed:12754525, PubMed:15184386, PubMed:15220471, PubMed:16917544, PubMed:17090532, PubMed:17627282, PubMed:17681146, PubMed:20519497, PubMed:20668652, PubMed:21196578, PubMed:21335550, PubMed:21471200, PubMed:22298775, PubMed:22417654, PubMed:22510882). Binds to the insulin response element (IRE) with consensus sequence 5'- TT[G/A]TTTTG-3' a
   2832..3454    +  polyA_signal   hGH poly(A) signal: human growth hormone polyadenylation signal
   3483..3812    +  promoter       SV40 promoter: SV40 enhancer and early promoter
   3851..3869    -  promoter       T7 promoter: promoter for bacteriophage T7 RNA polymerase
   3907..3923    -  protein_bind   lac operator: The lac repressor binds to the lac operator to inhibit transcription in E. coli. This inhibition can be relieved by adding lactose or isopropyl-β-D-thiogalactopyranoside (IPTG). lac repressor encoded by lacI
   3931..3961    -  promoter       lac promoter: promoter for the E. coli lac operon
   3976..3997    -  protein_bind   CAP binding site: CAP binding activates transcription in the presence of cAMP. E. coli catabolite activator protein
   4010..4102    -  CDS            lacI (fragment): lac repressor; lacI; The lac repressor binds to the lac operator to inhibit transcription in E. coli. This inhibition can be relieved by adding lactose or isopropyl-β-D-thiogalactopyranoside (IPTG).
   4285..4873    -  rep_origin     ori: high-copy-number ColE1/pMB1/pBR322/pUC origin of replication
   5044..5904    -  CDS            AmpR: β-lactamase; bla; confers resistance to ampicillin, carbenicillin, and related antibiotics
   5905..6009    -  promoter       AmpR promoter: bla
   6036..6464    +  rep_origin     f1 ori (sequence partly withheld): f1 bacteriophage origin of replication; arrow indicates direction of (+) strand synthesis
   6495..6649    -  CDS            lacZα (fragment): LacZα fragment of β-galactosidase; lacZ fragment
>Addgene plasmid #12145 | Myc-Foxo1 D256 | addgene full sequence | sequence record 438440 | Addgene Long Read Sequencing Result
GACATTGATTATTGACTAGTTATTAATAGTAATCAATTACGGGGTCATTAGTTCATAGCCCATATATGGA
GTTCCGCGTTACATAACTTACGGTAAATGGCCCGCCTGGCTGACCGCCCAACGACCCCCGCCCATTGACG
TCAATAATGACGTATGTTCCCATAGTAACGCCAATAGGGACTTTCCATTGACGTCAATGGGTGGAGTATT
TACGGTAAACTGCCCACTTGGCAGTACATCAAGTGTATCATATGCCAAGTCCGCCCCCTATTGACGTCAA
TGACGGTAAATGGCCCGCCTGGCATTATGCCCAGTACATGACCTTACGGGACTTTCCTACTTGGCAGTAC
ATCTACGTATTAGTCATCGCTATTACCATGGTGATGCGGTTTTGGCAGTACACCAATGGGCGTGGATAGC
GGTTTGACTCACGGGGATTTCCAAGTCTCCACCCCATTGACGTCAATGGGAGTTTGTTTTGGCACCAAAA
TCAACGGGACTTTCCAAAATGTCGTAATAACCCCGCCCCGTTGACGCAAATGGGCGGTAGGCGTGTACGG
TGGGAGGTCTATATAAGCAGAGCTCGTTTAGTGAACCGTCAGAATTGCCATGGAGCAGAAGCTGATCAGC
GAGGAGGACCTGAACGAATTCAGATCTGGTACCACGCGTATCGATAAGCTTGCATGCCTGCAGGTCGACT
CTAGAGTCACCATGGCCGAGGCGCCCCAGGTGGTGGAGACCGACCCGGACTTCGAGCCGCTGCCCCGGCA
GCGCTCCTGTACCTGGCCGCTGCCCAGGCCGGAGTTTAACCAGTCCAACTCGACCACCTCCAGTCCGGCG
CCGTCGGGCGGCGCGGCCGCCAACCCCGACGCCGCGGCGAGCCTGGCCTCGGCGTCCGCTGTCAGCACCG
ACTTTATGAGCAACCTGAGCCTGCTGGAGGAGAGTGAGGACTTCGCGCGGGCGCCAGGCTGCGTGGCCGT
GGCGGCGGCGGCTGCGGCCAGCAGGGGCCTGTGCGGGGACTTCCAGGGCCCCGAGGCGGGCTGCGTGCAC
CCAGCGCCGCCACAGCCCCCACCGACCGGGCCGCTGTCGCAGCCCCCACCCGTGCCTCCCTCCGCTGCCG
CCGCCGCGGGGCCACTCGCGGGACAGCCGCGCAAGACCAGCTCGTCGCGCCGCAACGCGTGGGGCAACCT
GTCGTACGCCGACCTCATCACCAAGGCCATCGAGAGCTCAGCCGAGAAGAGGCTCACCCTGTCGCAGATC
TACGAGTGGATGGTGAAGAGCGTGCCCTACTTCAAGGATAAGGGCGACAGCAACAGCTCGGCGGGCTGGA
AGAATTCAATTCGCCACAATCTGTCCCTTCACAGCAGGTTTATTCGAGTGCAGAATGAAGGAACTAGAAA
GAGTTCTTGGTGGATGCTCAATCCAGAGGGAGGCAAGAGCGGAAAATCACCCCGGAGAAGAGCTGCGTCC
ATGGACTAGAACAGTAAATTTGCTAAGAGCCGAGGGCGGGCTGCTAAGAAAAAAGCATCTCTCCAGTCTG
GGCAAGAGGGTCCTGGAGACAGCCCTGGGTCTCAGTTTTCTAAGTGGCCTGCGAGTCCTGGGTCCCACAG
CAACGATGACTTTGATAACTGGAGTACATTTCGTCCTCGAACCAGCTCAAATGCTAGTACCATCAGTGGG
AGACTTTCTCCCATCATGACAGAGCAGGATGACCTGGGAGATGGGGACGTGCATTCCCTGGTGTATCCAC
CCTCTGCTGCCAAGATGGCGTCTACGCTGCCCAGTCTGTCTGAAATCAGCAATCCAGAAAACATGGAGAA
CCTTCTGGATAATCTCAACCTTCTCTCGTCCCCAACATCTTTAACTGTGTCCACCCAGTCCTCGCCTGGC
AGCATGATGCAGCAGACACCATGCTATTCGTTTGCACCGCCAAACACCAGTCTAAATTCACCCAGTCCAA
ACTACTCAAAGTACACATACGGCCAATCCAGCATGAGCCCTTTGCCCCAGATGCCTATGCAGACACTTCA
GGACAGCAAATCAAGTTACGGAGGATTGAACCAGTATAACTGTGCCCCAGGACTCTTGAAAGAGTTGTTG
ACTTCTGACTCTCCTCCCCACAATGACATTATGTCACCGGTTGATCCCGGAGTGGCCCAACCCAACAGTC
GGGTCCTGGGCCAAAATGTAATGATGGGCCCTAATTCGGTCATGCCAGCGTATGGCAGCCAGGCATCTCA
TAACAAAATGATGAACCCCAGCTCCCACACCCACCCTGGACATGCACAGCAAACGGCTTCGGTCAACGGC
CGTACCCTGCCCCATGTGGTGAACACCATGCCTCACACATCTGCCATGAACCGCTTGACCCCCGTGAAGA
CACCTTTACAAGTGCCTCTGTCCCACCCCATGCAGATGAGTGCCCTGGGCAGCTACTCCTCGGTGAGCAG
CTGCAATGGCTATGGTAGGATGGGTGTCCTCCACCAGGAGAAGCTCCCAAGTGACTTGGATGGCATGTTT
ATTGAGCGCTTGGACTGTGACATGGAGTCCATCATTCGGAATGACCCCATGGATGGAGATACCTTGGATT
TTAACTTTGATAATGTGTTGCCCAACCAAAGCTTCCCACACAGTGTCAAGACTACAACACACAGCTGGGT
GTCAGGCTAAGAGTTAGTGAGCAGGCTACATTTAAAAGTCCTTCAGATTGTCTGACAGCAGGAACTGAGG
AGCAGTCCAAAGATGCCCTTCACCCCTCCTTATAGTTTTCAAGATTAAAAAAAAAAAAAAAAAAAAAAAA
AAAAAGCGGCCGCTGAATTCTAGAGGATCCCGGGTGGCATCCCTGTGACCCCTCCCCAGTGCCTCTCCTG
GCCCTGGAAGTTGCCACTCCAGTGCCCACCAGCCTTGTCCTAATAAAATTAAGTTGCATCATTTTGTCTG
ACTAGGTGTCCTTCTATAATATTATGGGGTGGAGGGGGGTGGTATGGAGCAAGGGGCAAGTTGGGAAGAC
AACCTGTAGGGCCTGCGGGGTCTATTGGGAACCAAGCTGGAGTGCAGTGGCACAATCTTGGCTCACTGCA
ATCTCCGCCTCCTGGGTTCAAGCGATTCTCCTGCCTCAGCCTCCCGAGTTGTTGGGATTCCAGGCATGCA
TGACCAGGCTCAGCTAATTTTTGTTTTTTTGGTAGAGACGGGGTTTCACCATATTGGCCAGGCTGGTCTC
CAACTCCTAATCTCAGGTGATCTACCCACCTTGGCCTCCCAAATTGCTGGGATTACAGGCGTGAACCACT
GCTCCCTTCCCTGTCCTTCTGATTTTAAAATAACTATACCAGCAGGAGGACGTCCAGACACAGCATAGGC
TACCTGGCCATGCCCAACCGGTGGGACATTTGAGTTGCTTGCTTGGCACTGTCCTCTCATGCGTTGGGTC
CACTCAGTAGATGCCTGTTGAATTGGGTACGCGGCCAGCTTGGCTGTGGAATGTGTGTCAGTTAGGGTGT
GGAAAGTCCCCAGGCTCCCCAGCAGGCAGAAGTATGCAAAGCATGCATCTCAATTAGTCAGCAACCAGGT
GTGGAAAGTCCCCAGGCTCCCCAGCAGGCAGAAGTATGCAAAGCATGCATCTCAATTAGTCAGCAACCAT
AGTCCCGCCCCTAACTCCGCCCATCCCGCCCCTAACTCCGCCCAGTTCCGCCCATTCTCCGCCCCATGGC
TGACTAATTTTTTTTATTTATGCAGAGGCCGAGGCCGCCTCGGCCTCTGAGCTATTCCAGAAGTAGTGAG
GAGGCTTTTTTGGAGGCCTAGGCTTTTGCAAAAAGCTCCTCGAGGAACTGAAAAACCAGAAAGTTAATTC
CCTATAGTGAGTCGTATTAAATTCGTAATCATGTCATAGCTGTTTCCTGTGTGAAATTGTTATCCGCTCA
CAATTCCACACAACATACGAGCCGGAAGCATAAAGTGTAAAGCCTGGGGTGCCTAATGAGTGAGCTAACT
CACATTAATTGCGTTGCGCTCACTGCCCGCTTTCCAGTCGGGAAACCTGTCGTGCCAGCTGCATTAATGA
ATCGGCCAACGCGCGGGGAGAGGCGGTTTGCGTATTGGGCGCTCTTCCGCTTCCTCGCTCACTGACTCGC
TGCGCTCGGTCGTTCGGCTGCGGCGAGCGGTATCAGCTCACTCAAAGGCGGTAATACGGTTATCCACAGA
ATCAGGGGATAACGCAGGAAAGAACATGTGAGCAAAAGGCCAGCAAAAGGCCAGGAACCGTAAAAAGGCC
GCGTTGCTGGCGTTTTTCCATAGGCTCCGCCCCCCTGACGAGCATCACAAAAATCGACGCTCAAGTCAGA
GGTGGCGAAACCCGACAGGACTATAAAGATACCAGGCGTTTCCCCCTGGAAGCTCCCTCGTGCGCTCTCC
TGTTCCGACCCTGCCGCTTACCGGATACCTGTCCGCCTTTCTCCCTTCGGGAAGCGTGGCGCTTTCTCAT
AGCTCACGCTGTAGGTATCTCAGTTCGGTGTAGGTCGTTCGCTCCAAGCTGGGCTGTGTGCACGAACCCC
CCGTTCAGCCCGACCGCTGCGCCTTATCCGGTAACTATCGTCTTGAGTCCAACCCGGTAAGACACGACTT
ATCGCCACTGGCAGCAGCCACTGGTAACAGGATTAGCAGAGCGAGGTATGTAGGCGGTGCTACAGAGTTC
TTGAAGTGGTGGCCTAACTACGGCTACACTAGAAGAACAGTATTTGGTATCTGCGCTCTGCTGAAGCCAG
TTACCTTCGGAAAAAGAGTTGGTAGCTCTTGATCCGGCAAACAAACCACCGCTGGTAGCGGTGGTTTTTT
TGTTTGCAAGCAGCAGATTACGCGCAGAAAAAAAGGATCTCAAGAAGATCCTTTGATCTTTTCTACGGGG
TCTGACGCTCAGTGGAACGAAAACTCACGTTAAGGGATTTTGGTCATGAGATTATCAAAAAGGATCTTCA
CCTAGATCCTTTTAAATTAAAAATGAAGTTTTAAATCAATCTAAAGTATATATGAGTAAACTTGGTCTGA
CAGTTACCAATGCTTAATCAGTGAGGCACCTATCTCAGCGATCTGTCTATTTCGTTCATCCATAGTTGCC
TGACTCCCCGTCGTGTAGATAACTACGATACGGGAGGGCTTACCATCTGGCCCCAGTGCTGCAATGATAC
CGCGAGACCCACGCTCACCGGCTCCAGATTTATCAGCAATAAACCAGCCAGCCGGAAGGGCCGAGCGCAG
AAGTGGTCCTGCAACTTTATCCGCCTCCATCCAGTCTATTAATTGTTGCCGGGAAGCTAGAGTAAGTAGT
TCGCCAGTTAATAGTTTGCGCAACGTTGTTGCCATTGCTACAGGCATCGTGGTGTCACGCTCGTCGTTTG
GTATGGCTTCATTCAGCTCCGGTTCCCAACGATCAAGGCGAGTTACATGATCCCCCATGTTGTGCAAAAA
AGCGGTTAGCTCCTTCGGTCCTCCGATCGTTGTCAGAAGTAAGTTGGCCGCAGTGTTATCACTCATGGTT
ATGGCAGCACTGCATAATTCTCTTACTGTCATGCCATCCGTAAGATGCTTTTCTGTGACTGGTGAGTACT
CAACCAAGTCATTCTGAGAATAGTGTATGCGGCGACCGAGTTGCTCTTGCCCGGCGTCAATACGGGATAA
TACCGCGCCACATAGCAGAACTTTAAAAGTGCTCATCATTGGAAAACGTTCTTCGGGGCGAAAACTCTCA
AGGATCTTACCGCTGTTGAGATCCAGTTCGATGTAACCCACTCGTGCACCCAACTGATCTTCAGCATCTT
TTACTTTCACCAGCGTTTCTGGGTGAGCAAAAACAGGAAGGCAAAATGCCGCAAAAAAGGGAATAAGGGC
GACACGGAAATGTTGAATACTCATACTCTTCCTTTTTCAATATTATTGAAGCATTTATCAGGGTTATTGT
CTCATGAGCGGATACATATTTGAATGTATTTAGAAAAATAAACAAATAGGGGTTCCGCGCACATTTCCCC
GAAAAGTGCCACCTG
[124 nt withheld, positions 6036-6159]
C
[91 nt withheld, positions 6161-6251]
A
[49 nt withheld, positions 6253-6301]
CCTTTGACGTTGGAGTCCACGTTCTTT
[37 nt withheld, positions 6329-6365]
ACCCTATCTCGGTCTATTCTTTTGATTTATAAGGGATTTTGCCGATTTCGGCCTATTGGTTAAAAAATGA
GCTGATTTAACAAAAATTTAACGCGAATTTTAACAAAATATTAACGCTTACAATTTCCATTCGCCATTCA
GGCTGCGCAACTGTTGGGAAGGGCGATCGGTGCGGGCCTCTTCGCTATTACGCCAGCTGGCGAAAGGGGG
ATGTGCTGCAAGGCGATTAAGTTGGGTAACGCCAGGGTTTTCCCAGTCACGACGTTGTAAAACGACGGCC
AGTGCCAAGCTGATCTATACATTGAATCAATATTGGCAATTAGCCATATTAGTCATTGGTTATATAGCAT
AAATCAATATTGGCTATTGGCCATTGCATACGTTGTATCTATATCATAATATGTACATTTATATTGGCTC
ATGTCCAATATGACCGCCATGTT
