>Addgene plasmid #12145 | Myc-Foxo1 D256 | addgene partial sequence | sequence record 18705 | 12145 with mFoxo1-F 5'- aaggccatcgagagctcag
CTACGAGTGGNTGGTGAAGAGCGTGCCCTACTTCAAGGATAAGGGCGACAGCAACAGCTCGGCGGGCTGG
AAGAATTCAATTCGCCACAATCTGTCCCTTCACAGCAGGTTTATTCGAGTGCAGAATGAAGGAACTAGAA
AGAGTTCTTGGTGGATGCTCAATCCAGAGGGAGGCAAGAGCGGAAAATCACCCCGGAGAAGAGCTGCGTC
CATGGACTAGAACAGTAAATTTGCTAAGAGCCGAGGGCGGGCTGCTAAGAAAAAAGCATCTCTCCAGTCT
GGGCAAGAGGGTCCTGGAGACAGCCCTGGGTCTCAGTTTTCTAAGTGGCCTGCGAGTCCTGGGTCCCACA
GCAACGATGACTTTGATAACTGGAGTACATTTCGTCCTCGAACCAGCTCAAATGCTAGTACCATCAGTGG
GAGACTTTCTCCCATCATGACAGAGCAGGATGACCTGGGAGATGGGGACGTGCATTCCCTGGTGTATCCA
CCCTCTGCTGCCAAGATGGCGTCTACGCTGCCCAGTCTGTCTGAAATCAGCAATCCAGAAAACATGGAGA
ACCTTCTGGATAATCTCAACCTTCTCTCGTCCCCAACATCTTTAACTGTGTCCACCCAGTCCTCGCCTGG
CAGCATGATGCAGCAGACACCATGCTATTCGTTTGCACCGCCAAACACCAGTCTAAATTCACCCANTCCA
AACTACTCAAAGTACACNNNCNGCCAATCCAGCATGAGCCCTTTGCCCCNAANGNCCT
