>Addgene plasmid #12145 | Myc-Foxo1 D256 | addgene partial sequence | sequence record 69718 | hGH-PA-R 5'-CCAGCTTGGTTCCCAATAGA-3'
AGGTTGTCTTCCCAACTTGCCCCTTGCTCCATACCACCCCCCTCCACCCCATAATATTATAGAAGGACAC
CTAGTCAGACAAAATGATGCAACTTAATTTTATTAGGACAAGGCTGGTGGGCACTGGAGTGGCAACTTCC
AGGGCCAGGAGAGGCACTGGGGAGGGGTCACAGGGATGCCACCCGGGATCCTCTAGAATTCAGCGGCCGC
TTTTTTTTTTTTTTTTTTTTTTTTTTTTTTTAATCTTGAAAACTATAAGGAGGGGTGAAGGGCATCTTTG
GACTGCTCCTCAGTTCCTGCTGTCAGACAATCTGAAGGACTTTTAAATGTAGCCTGCTCACTAACTCTTA
GCCTGACACCCAGCTGTGTGTTGTAGTCTTGACACTGTGTGGGAAGCTTTGGTTGGGCAACACATTATCA
AAGTTAAAATCCAAGGTATCTCCATCCATGGGGTCATTCCGAATGATGGACTCCATGTCACAGTCCAAGC
GCTCAATAAACATGCCATCCAAGTCACTTGGGAGCTTCTCCTGGTGGAGGACACCCATCCTACCATAGCC
ATTGCAGCTGCTCACCGAGGAGTAGCTGCCCAGGGCACTCATCTGCATGGGGTGGGACAGAGGCACTTGT
AAAGGTGTCTTCACGGGGGTCAAGCGGTTCATGGCAGATGTGTGAGGCATGGTGTTCACCACATGGGGCA
GGGTACGGCCGTTGACCGAAGCCGTTTGCTGTGCATGTCCAGGGTGGGTGTGGGAGCTGGGGTTCATCAT
TTTGTTATGAGATGCCTGGCTGCCATACGCTGGCATGACCGAATTAGGGCCCATCATTACATTTTGGCCC
AGGACCCGACTGTTGGGTTGGGCCACTCCGGGATCAACCGGTGACATAATGTCATTGTGG
