>Addgene plasmid #12145 | Myc-Foxo1 D256 | addgene partial sequence | sequence record 69720 | CMV-F 5'-CGCAAATGGGCGGTAGGCGTG-3'
CTATATAAGCAGAGCTCGTTTAGTGAACCGTCAGAATTGCCATGGAGCAGAAGCTGATCAGCGAGGAGGA
CCTGAACGAATTCAGATCTGGTACCACGCGTATCGATAAGCTTGCATGCCTGCAGGTCGACTCTAGAGTC
ACCATGGCCGAGGCGCCCCAGGTGGTGGAGACCGACCCGGACTTCGAGCCGCTGCCCCGGCAGCGCTCCT
GTACCTGGCCGCTGCCCAGGCCGGAGTTTAACCAGTCCAACTCGACCACCTCCAGTCCGGCGCCGTCGGG
CGGCGCGGCCGCCAACCCCGACGCCGCGGCGAGCCTGGCCTCGGCGTCCGCTGTCAGCACCGACTTTATG
AGCAACCTGAGCCTGCTGGAGGAGAGTGAGGACTTCGCGCGGGCGCCAGGCTGCGTGGCCGTGGCGGCGG
CGGCTGCGGCCAGCAGGGGCCTGTGCGGGGACTTCCAGGGCCCCGAGGCGGGCTGCGTGCACCCAGCGCC
GCCACAGCCCCCACCGACCGGGCCGCTGTCGCAGCCCCCACCCGTGCCTCCCTCCGCTGCCGCCGCCGCG
GGGCCACTCGCGGGACAGCCGCGCAAGACCAGCTCGTCGCGCCGCAACGCGTGGGGCAACCTGTCGTACG
CCGACCTCATCACCAAGGCCATCGAGAGCTCAGCCGAGAAGAGGCTCACCCTGTCGCAGATCTACGAGTG
GATGGTGAAGAGCGTGCCCTACTTCAAGGATAAGGGCGACAGCAACAGCTCGGCGGGCTGGAAGAATTCA
ATTCGCCACAATCTGTCCCTTCACAGCAGGTTTATTCGAGTGCAGAATGAAGGAACTAGAAAGAGTTCTT
GGTGGATGCTCAATCCAGAGGGAGGC
